>Addgene plasmid #31294 | pQTEV-DGKA | depositor full sequence | sequence record 14342 | Author sequence
CTCGAGAAATCATAAAAAATTTATTTGCTTTGTGAGCGGATAACAATTATAATAGATTCAATTGTGAGCG
GATAACAATTTCACACAGAATTCATTAAAGAGGAGAAATTAACTATGAAACATCACCATCACCATCACCA
TAGCGATTACGACATCCCCACTACTGAGAATCTTTATTTTCAGGGATCCGCCAAGGAGAGGGGCCTAATA
AGCCCCAGTGATTTTGCCCAGCTGCAAAAATACATGGAATACTCCACCAAAAAGGTCAGTGATGTCCTAA
AGCTCTTCGAGGATGGCGAGATGGCTAAATATGTCCAAGGAGATGCCATTGGGTACGAGGGATTCCAGCA
ATTCCTGAAAATCTATCTCGAAGTGGATAATGTTCCCAGACACCTAAGCCTGGCACTGTTTCAATCCTTT
GAGACTGGTCACTGCTTAAATGAGACAAATGTGACAAAAGATGTGGTGTGTCTCAATGATGTTTCCTGCT
ACTTTTCCCTTCTGGAGGGTGGTCGGCCAGAAGACAAGTTAGAATGGTCTTGAGCGGCCGCTCGACCTGC
AGCCAAGCTTAATTAGCTGAGCTTGGACTCCTGTTGATAGATCCAGTAATGACCTCAGAACTCCATCTGG
ATTTGTTCAGAACGCTCGGTTGCCGCCGGGCGTTTTTTATTGGTGAGAATCCAAGCTAGCTTGGCGAGAT
TTTCAGGAGCTAAGGAAGCTAAAATGGAGAAAAAAATCACTGGATATACCACCGTTGATATATCCCAATG
GCATCGTAAAGAACATTTTGAGGCATTTCAGTCAGTTGCTCAATGTACCTATAACCAGACCGTTCAGCTG
GATATTACGGCCTTTTTAAAGACCGTAAAGAAAAATAAGCACAAGTTTTATCCGGCCTTTATTCACATTC
TTGCCCGCCTGATGAATGCTCATCCGGAATTTCGTATGGCAATGAAAGACGGTGAGCTGGTGATATGGGA
TAGTGTTCACCCTTGTTACACCGTTTTCCATGAGCAAACTGAAACGTTTTCATCGCTCTGGAGTGAATAC
CACGACGATTTCCGGCAGTTTCTACACATATATTCGCAAGATGTGGCGTGTTACGGTGAAAACCTGGCCT
ATTTCCCTAAAGGGTTTATTGAGAATATGTTTTTCGTCTCAGCCAATCCCTGGGTGAGTTTCACCAGTTT
TGATTTAAACGTGGCCAATATGGACAACTTCTTCGCCCCCGTTTTCACCATGGGCAAATATTATACGCAA
GGCGACAAGGTGCTGATGCCGCTGGCGATTCAGGTTCATCATGCCGTTTGTGATGGCTTCCATGTCGGCA
GAATGCTTAATGAATTACAACAGTACTGCGATGAGTGGCAGGGCGGGGCGTAATTTTTTTAAGGCAGTTA
TTGGTGCCCTTAAACGCCTGGGGTAATGACTCTCTAGCTTGAGGCATCAAATAAAACGAAAGGCTCAGTC
GAAAGACTGGGCCTTTCGTTTTATCTGTTGTTTGTCGGTGAACGCTCTCCTGAGTAGGACAAATCCGCCC
TCTAGATTACGTGCAGTCGATGATAAGCTGTCAAACATGAGAATTGTGCCTAATGAGTGAGCTAACTTAC
ATTAATTGCGTTGCGCTCACTGCCCGCTTTCCAGTCGGGAAACCTGTCGTGCCAGCTGCATTAATGAATC
GGCCAACGCGCGGGGAGAGGCGGTTTGCGTATTGGGCGCCAGGGTGGTTTTTCTTTTCACCAGTGAGACG
GGCAACAGCTGATTGCCCTTCACCGCCTGGCCCTGAGAGAGTTGCAGCAAGCGGTCCACGCTGGTTTGCC
CCAGCAGGCGAAAATCCTGTTTGATGGTGGTTAACGGCGGGATATAACATGAGCTGTCTTCGGTATCGTC
GTATCCCACTACCGAGATATCCGCACCAACGCGCAGCCCGGACTCGGTAATGGCGCGCATTGCGCCCAGC
GCCATCTGATCGTTGGCAACCAGCATCGCAGTGGGAACGATGCCCTCATTCAGCATTTGCATGGTTTGTT
GAAAACCGGACATGGCACTCCAGTCGCCTTCCCGTTCCGCTATCGGCTGAATTTGATTGCGAGTGAGATA
TTTATGCCAGCCAGCCAGACGCAGACGCGCCGAGACAGAACTTAATGGGCCCGCTAACAGCGCGATTTGC
TGGTGACCCAATGCGACCAGATGCTCCACGCCCAGTCGCGTACCGTCTTCATGGGAGAAAATAATACTGT
TGATGGGTGTCTGGTCAGAGACATCAAGAAATAACGCCGGAACATTAGTGCAGGCAGCTTCCACAGCAAT
GGCATCCTGGTCATCCAGCGGATAGTTAATGATCAGCCCACTGACGCGTTGCGCGAGAAGATTGTGCACC
GCCGCTTTACAGGCTTCGACGCCGCTTCGTTCTACCATCGACACCACCACGCTGGCACCCAGTTGATCGG
CGCGAGATTTAATCGCCGCGACAATTTGCGACGGCGCGTGCAGGGCCAGACTGGAGGTGGCAACGCCAAT
CAGCAACGACTGTTTGCCCGCCAGTTGTTGTGCCACGCGGTTGGGAATGTAATTCAGCTCCGCCATCGCC
GCTTCCACTTTTTCCCGCGTTTTCGCAGAAACGTGGCTGGCCTGGTTCACCACGCGGGAAACGGTCTGAT
AAGAGACACCGGCATACTCTGCGACATCGTATAACGTTACTGGTTTCACATTCACCACCCTGAATTGACT
CTCTTCCGGGCGCTATCATGCCATACCGCGAAAGGTTTTGCACCATTCGATGGTGTCGGAATTTCGGGCA
GCGTTGGGTCCTGGCCACGGGTGCGCATGATCTAGAGCTGCCTCGCGCGTTTCGGTGATGACGGTGAAAA
CCTCTGACACATGCAGCTCCCGGAGACGGTCACAGCTTGTCTGTAAGCGGATGCCGGGAGCAGACAAGCC
CGTCAGGGCGCGTCAGCGGGTGTTGGCGGGTGTCGGGGCGCAGCCATGACCCAGTCACGTAGCGATAGCG
GAGTGTATACTGGCTTAACTATGCGGCATCAGAGCAGATTGTACTGAGAGTGCACCACATGCGGTGTGAA
ATACCGCACAGATGCGTAAGGAGAAAATACCGCATCAGGCGCTCTTCCGCTTCCTCGCTCACTGACTCGC
TGCGCTCGGTCGTTCGGCTGCGGCGAGCGGTATCAGCTCACTCAAAGGCGGTAATACGGTTATCCACAGA
ATCAGGGGATAACGCAGGAAAGAACATGTGAGCAAAAGGCCAGCAAAAGGCCAGGAACCGTAAAAAGGCC
GCGTTGCTGGCGTTTTTCCATAGGCTCCGCCCCCCTGACGAGCATCACAAAAATCGACGCTCAAGTCAGA
GGTGGCGAAACCCGACAGGACTATAAAGATACCAGGCGTTTCCCCCTGGAAGCTCCCTCGTGCGCTCTCC
TGTTCCGACCCTGCCGCTTACCGGATACCTGTCCGCCTTTCTCCCTTCGGGAAGCGTGGCGCTTTCTCAT
AGCTCACGCTGTAGGTATCTCAGTTCGGTGTAGGTCGTTCGCTCCAAGCTGGGCTGTGTGCACGAACCCC
CCGTTCAGCCCGACCGCTGCGCCTTATCCGGTAACTATCGTCTTGAGTCCAACCCGGTAAGACACGACTT
ATCGCCACTGGCAGCAGCCACTGGTAACAGGATTAGCAGAGCGAGGTATGTAGGCGGTGCTACAGAGTTC
TTGAAGTGGTGGCCTAACTACGGCTACACTAGAAGGACAGTATTTGGTATCTGCGCTCTGCTGAAGCCAG
TTACCTTCGGAAAAAGAGTTGGTAGCTCTTGATCCGGCAAACAAACCACCGCTGGTAGCGGTGGTTTTTT
TGTTTGCAAGCAGCAGATTACGCGCAGAAAAAAAGGATCTCAAGAAGATCCTTTGATCTTTTCTACGGGG
TCTGACGCTCAGTGGAACGAAAACTCACGTTAAGGGATTTTGGTCATGAGATTATCAAAAAGGATCTTCA
CCTAGATCCTTTTAAATTAAAAATGAAGTTTTAAATCAATCTAAAGTATATATGAGTAAACTTGGTCTGA
CAGTTACCAATGCTTAATCAGTGAGGCACCTATCTCAGCGATCTGTCTATTTCGTTCATCCATAGTTGCC
TGACTCCCCGTCGTGTAGATAACTACGATACGGGAGGGCTTACCATCTGGCCCCAGTGCTGCAATGATAC
CGCGAGACCCACGCTCACCGGCTCCAGATTTATCAGCAATAAACCAGCCAGCCGGAAGGGCCGAGCGCAG
AAGTGGTCCTGCAACTTTATCCGCCTCCATCCAGTCTATTAATTGTTGCCGGGAAGCTAGAGTAAGTAGT
TCGCCAGTTAATAGTTTGCGCAACGTTGTTGCCATTGCTACAGGCATCGTGGTGTCACGCTCGTCGTTTG
GTATGGCTTCATTCAGCTCCGGTTCCCAACGATCAAGGCGAGTTACATGATCCCCCATGTTGTGCAAAAA
AGCGGTTAGCTCCTTCGGTCCTCCGATCGTTGTCAGAAGTAAGTTGGCCGCAGTGTTATCACTCATGGTT
ATGGCAGCACTGCATAATTCTCTTACTGTCATGCCATCCGTAAGATGCTTTTCTGTGACTGGTGAGTACT
CAACCAAGTCATTCTGAGAATAGTGTATGCGGCGACCGAGTTGCTCTTGCCCGGCGTCAATACGGGATAA
TACCGCGCCACATAGCAGAACTTTAAAAGTGCTCATCATTGGAAAACGTTCTTCGGGGCGAAAACTCTCA
AGGATCTTACCGCTGTTGAGATCCAGTTCGATGTAACCCACTCGTGCACCCAACTGATCTTCAGCATCTT
TTACTTTCACCAGCGTTTCTGGGTGAGCAAAAACAGGAAGGCAAAATGCCGCAAAAAAGGGAATAAGGGC
GACACGGAAATGTTGAATACTCATACTCTTCCTTTTTCAATATTATTGAAGCATTTATCAGGGTTATTGT
CTCATGAGCGGATACATATTTGAATGTATTTAGAAAAATAAACAAATAGGGGTTCCGCGCACATTTCCCC
GAAAAGTGCCACCTGACGTCTAAGAAACCATTATTATCATGACATTAACCTATAAAAATAGGCGTATCAC
GAGGCCCTTTCGTCTTCAC
Features (pLannotate 1.2.2; 18 found; start..end, strand, type, name):
     10..54      +  promoter       T5 promoter: bacteriophage T5 promoter for E. coli RNA polymerase, with embedded lac operator
     62..78      +  protein_bind   lac operator: The lac repressor binds to the lac operator to inhibit transcription in E. coli. This inhibition can be relieved by adding lactose or isopropyl-β-D-thiogalactopyranoside (IPTG). lac repressor encoded by lacI
    121..141     +  CDS            7xHis: 6xHis affinity tag
    165..185     +  CDS            capTEV™ (fragment): composite tag for in vivo biotinylation, TEV protease cleavage, and 6xHis tagging
    190..540     +  CDS            DGKA (fragment): DGKA_HUMAN - Also known as DAGK, DAGK1. Experimental evidence at protein level: Swiss-Prot protein existence level 1. Diacylglycerol kinase that converts diacylglycerol/DAG into phosphatidic acid/phosphatidate/PA and regulates the respective levels of these two bioactive lipids (PubMed:2175712, PubMed:15544348). Thereby, acts as a central switch between the signaling pathways activated by these second messengers with different cellular targets and opposite effects in numerous biological processes (PubMed:2175712, PubMed:15544348). Also plays an important role in the biosynthesis of complex lip
    586..680     +  terminator     lambda t0 terminator: transcription terminator from phage lambda
    695..723     +  promoter       cat promoter (fragment): promoter of the E. coli cat gene encoding chloramphenicol acetyltransferase
    724..1380    +  CDS            cat: CAT_ECOLX - Experimental evidence at protein level: Swiss-Prot protein existence level 1. This enzyme is an effector of chloramphenicol resistance in bacteria. From Escherichia coli. This protein is used as a marker in many commonly used cloning vectors, such as pACYC184.
   1448..1534    +  terminator     rrnB T1 terminator: Escherichia coli rrnB; transcription terminator T1 from the E. coli rrnB gene
   1557..1574    -  promoter       tet promoter (fragment): E. coli promoter for tetracycline efflux protein gene
   1593..1614    -  protein_bind   CAP binding site: CAP binding activates transcription in the presence of cAMP. E. coli catabolite activator protein
   1627..2709    -  CDS            lacI: lac repressor; lacI; The lac repressor binds to the lac operator to inhibit transcription in E. coli. This inhibition can be relieved by adding lactose or isopropyl-β-D-thiogalactopyranoside (IPTG).
   2710..2787    -  promoter       lacIq promoter: lacI (mutant); In the lacIq allele, a single base change in the promoter boosts expression of the lacI gene about 10-fold.
   2836..2877    +  CDS            rop (fragment): Rop protein, which maintains plasmids at low copy number; rop
   2979..3119    +  misc_feature   bom: basis of mobility region from pBR322
   3305..3893    -  rep_origin     ori: high-copy-number ColE1/pMB1/pBR322/pUC origin of replication
   4064..4924    -  CDS            AmpR: β-lactamase; bla; confers resistance to ampicillin, carbenicillin, and related antibiotics
   4925..5029    -  promoter       AmpR promoter: bla
