[The description below was written by a language model from this plasmid's Addgene catalogue record and pLannotate feature annotations shown in this document.]
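Description:
pQTEV-DGKA is a bacterial expression plasmid for producing a fragment of human diacylglycerol kinase alpha (DGKA) in E. coli. It is built on pQTEV, a roughly 4.7 kb derivative of the commercial pQE-2 vector, and the full construct is about 5.1 kb. The plasmid replicates from a ColE1/pMB1-type origin, with a pBR322 bom region and only a remnant of rop, and is selected with ampicillin through the β-lactamase gene. A cat sequence with a partial promoter is annotated downstream of the expression cassette, but the depositor states that this chloramphenicol resistance gene is inactive, so it should not be treated as a usable marker.

Expression is driven by the bacteriophage T5 promoter, which is recognised by the host RNA polymerase and controlled by lac operator sites. The plasmid carries its own lacI gene under the lacIq promoter, giving tight repression that is relieved by IPTG. The open reading frame begins with a vector-encoded N-terminal 7xHis tag followed by a TEV protease recognition site, allowing metal-affinity purification and subsequent tag removal. The 429 bp DGKA insert was cloned between BamHI and NotI sites that remain intact. Its size indicates that it covers only part of the kinase rather than the full-length protein, and the feature table likewise annotates it as a fragment. Transcription ends at the lambda t0 terminator, with an rrnB T1 terminator further downstream.

The clone comes from a structural genomics effort that generated a public catalogue of human protein expression clones. It is supplied in the Rosetta strain, which also harbours the separate chloramphenicol-resistant pRARE plasmid supplying rare tRNAs to aid overexpression of human sequences.
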