Addgene plasmid #31294: pQTEV-DGKA
Depositing lab: Konrad Buessow. Depositing organization: Max Planck Institute for Molecular Genetics. Publication: Structural genomics of human proteins--target selection and generation of a public catalogue of expression clones. Bussow K, Scheich C, Sievert V, Harttig U, Schultz J, Simon B, Bork P, Lehrach H, Heinemann U. Microb Cell Fact. 2005 Jul 5;4:21. doi: 10.1186/1475-2859-4-21. PubMed 15998469.
Backbone
  Vector backbone: pQTEV
  Backbone size w/o insert (bp): 4700
  Vector type: Bacterial Expression
Growth in bacteria
  Bacterial resistance: Ampicillin, 100 μg/mL
  Growth temperature: 37°C
  Growth strain: Rosetta
  Copy number: Unknown
Gene/Insert
  Gene/Insert name: diacylglycerol kinase, alpha (alt names: DGKA; PSFEp758F0324)
  Species: H. sapiens (human)
  Insert size (bp): 429
  GenBank ID: DQ000529
  Entrez Gene: DGKA (a.k.a. DAGK, DAGK1, DGK-alpha)
  Tag / fusion protein: His (N terminal on backbone); TEV (N terminal on backbone)
  Cloning method: Restriction Enzyme; 5′ cloning site BamHI (not destroyed); 3′ cloning site NotI (not destroyed)
  Sequencing primers: 5′ TGAGCGGATAACAATTTCACACAG; 3′ GGCAACCGAGCGTTCTGAAC
Terms and licenses: Academic/Nonprofit Terms; Industry Terms: Not Available to Industry
Depositor comments: The vector pQTEV is derived from Qiagen pQE-2 and contains an inactive chloramphenicol resistance gene sequence. The Rosetta bacterial strain contains an additional plasmid. The second plasmid, pRARE, provides rare tRNAs for overexpression of recombinant proteins. It has 4694 bp and is chloramphenicol resistence.
How to cite: pQTEV-DGKA was a gift from Konrad Buessow (Addgene plasmid # 31294 ; http://n2t.net/addgene:31294 ; RRID:Addgene_31294)
