>Addgene plasmid #31294 | pQTEV-DGKA | addgene partial sequence | sequence record 61172 | pQE-Fwd 5'-CCCGAAAAGTGCCACCTG-3'
AAATAGGCGTATCACGAGGCCCTTTCGTCTTCACCTCGAGAAATCATAAAAAATTTATTTGCTTTGTGAG
CGGATAACAATTATAATAGATTCAATTGTGAGCGGATAACAATTTCACACAGAATTCATTAAAGAGGAGA
AATTAACTATGAAACATCACCATCACCATCACCATAGCGATTACGACATCCCCACTACTGAGAATCTTTA
TTTTCAGGGATCCGCCAAGGAGAGGGGCCTAATAAGCCCCAGTGATTTTGCCCAGCTGCAAAAATACATG
GAATACTCCACCAAAAAGGTCAGTGATGTCCTAAAGCTCTTCGAGGATGGCGAGATGGCTAAATATGTCC
AAGGAGATGCCATTGGGTACGAGGGATTCCAGCAATTCCTGAAAATCTATCTCGAAGTGGATAATGTTCC
CAGACACCTAAGCCTGGCACTGTTTCAATCCTTTGAGACTGGTCACTGCTTAAATGAGACAAATGTGACA
AAAGATGTGGTGTGTCTCAATGATGTTTCCTGCTACTTTTCCCTTCTGGAGGGTGGTCGGCCAGAAGACA
AGTTAGAATGGTCTTGAGCGGCCGCTCGACCTGCAGCCAAGCTTAATTAGCTGAGCTTGGACTCCTGTTG
ATAGATCCAGTAATGACCTCAGAACTCCATCTGGATTTGTTCAGAACGCTCGGTTGCCGCCGGGCGTTTT
TTATTGGTGAGAATCCAAGCTAGCTTGGCGAGATTTTCAGGAGCTAAGGAAGCTAAAATGGAGAAAAAAA
TCACTGGATATACCACCGTTGATATATCCCAATGGCATCGTAAAGAACATTTTGAGGCATTTCAGTCAGT
